>Addgene plasmid #242536 | pPD0028_pIVTRup(BsmBI)_dCas9 | addgene full sequence | sequence record 493692 | Addgene NGS Result
TCCATTCGCCATTCAGGCTGCGCAACTGTTGGGAAGGGCGATCGGTGCGGGCCTCTTCGCTATTACGCCA
GCTGGCGAAAGGGGGATGTGCTGCAAGGCGATTAAGTTGGGTAACGCCAGGGTTTTCCCAGTCACGACGT
TGTAAAACGACGGCCAGTGAATTGTAATACGACTCACTATAGGGCGAATTGGGCCCTCTAGATGCATGCT
CGAGCGGCCGCCAGTGTGATGGATTTGGACCCTCGTACAGAAGCTAATACGACTCACTATAGGGAAATAA
GAGAGAAAAGAAGAGTAAGAAGAAATATAAGAGCCACCGATATGAAAAGGCCGGCGGCCACGAAAAAGGC
CGGCCAGGCAAAAAAGAAAAAGGACAAGAAGTACAGCATCGGCCTGGCCATCGGCACCAACTCTGTGGGC
TGGGCCGTGATCACCGACGAGTACAAGGTGCCCAGCAAGAAATTCAAGGTGCTGGGCAACACCGACCGGC
ACAGCATCAAGAAGAACCTGATCGGAGCCCTGCTGTTCGACAGCGGCGAAACAGCCGAGGCCACCCGGCT
GAAGAGAACCGCCAGAAGAAGATACACCAGACGGAAGAACCGGATCTGCTATCTGCAAGAGATCTTCAGC
AACGAGATGGCCAAGGTGGACGACAGCTTCTTCCACAGACTGGAAGAGTCCTTCCTGGTGGAAGAGGATA
AGAAGCACGAGCGGCACCCCATCTTCGGCAACATCGTGGACGAGGTGGCCTACCACGAGAAGTACCCCAC
CATCTACCACCTGAGAAAGAAACTGGTGGACAGCACCGACAAGGCCGACCTGCGGCTGATCTATCTGGCC
CTGGCCCACATGATCAAGTTCCGGGGCCACTTCCTGATCGAGGGCGACCTGAACCCCGACAACAGCGACG
TGGACAAGCTGTTCATCCAGCTGGTGCAGACCTACAACCAGCTGTTCGAGGAAAACCCCATCAACGCCAG
CGGCGTGGACGCCAAGGCCATCCTGTCTGCCAGACTGAGCAAGAGCAGACGGCTGGAAAATCTGATCGCC
CAGCTGCCCGGCGAGAAGAAGAATGGCCTGTTCGGCAACCTGATTGCCCTGAGCCTGGGCCTGACCCCCA
ACTTCAAGAGCAACTTCGACCTGGCCGAGGATGCCAAACTGCAGCTGAGCAAGGACACCTACGACGACGA
CCTGGACAACCTGCTGGCCCAGATCGGCGACCAGTACGCCGACCTGTTTCTGGCCGCCAAGAACCTGTCC
GACGCCATCCTGCTGAGCGACATCCTGAGAGTGAACACCGAGATCACCAAGGCCCCCCTGAGCGCCTCTA
TGATCAAGAGATACGACGAGCACCACCAGGACCTGACCCTGCTGAAAGCTCTCGTGCGGCAGCAGCTGCC
TGAGAAGTACAAAGAGATTTTCTTCGACCAGAGCAAGAACGGCTACGCCGGCTACATTGACGGCGGAGCC
AGCCAGGAAGAGTTCTACAAGTTCATCAAGCCCATCCTGGAAAAGATGGACGGCACCGAGGAACTGCTCG
TGAAGCTGAACAGAGAGGACCTGCTGCGGAAGCAGCGGACCTTCGACAACGGCAGCATCCCCCACCAGAT
CCACCTGGGAGAGCTGCACGCCATTCTGCGGCGGCAGGAAGATTTTTACCCATTCCTGAAGGACAACCGG
GAAAAGATCGAGAAGATCCTGACCTTCCGCATCCCCTACTACGTGGGCCCTCTGGCCAGGGGAAACAGCA
GATTCGCCTGGATGACCAGAAAGAGCGAGGAAACCATCACCCCCTGGAACTTCGAGGAAGTGGTGGACAA
GGGCGCTTCCGCCCAGAGCTTCATCGAGCGGATGACCAACTTCGATAAGAACCTGCCCAACGAGAAGGTG
CTGCCCAAGCACAGCCTGCTGTACGAGTACTTCACCGTGTATAACGAGCTGACCAAAGTGAAATACGTGA
CCGAGGGAATGAGAAAGCCCGCCTTCCTGAGCGGCGAGCAGAAAAAGGCCATCGTGGACCTGCTGTTCAA
GACCAACCGGAAAGTGACCGTGAAGCAGCTGAAAGAGGACTACTTCAAGAAAATCGAGTGCTTCGACTCC
GTGGAAATCTCCGGCGTGGAAGATCGGTTCAACGCCTCCCTGGGCACATACCACGATCTGCTGAAAATTA
TCAAGGACAAGGACTTCCTGGACAATGAGGAAAACGAGGACATTCTGGAAGATATCGTGCTGACCCTGAC
ACTGTTTGAGGACAGAGAGATGATCGAGGAACGGCTGAAAACCTATGCCCACCTGTTCGACGACAAAGTG
ATGAAGCAGCTGAAGCGGCGGAGATACACCGGCTGGGGCAGGCTGAGCCGGAAGCTGATCAACGGCATCC
GGGACAAGCAGTCCGGCAAGACAATCCTGGATTTCCTGAAGTCCGACGGCTTCGCCAACAGAAACTTCAT
GCAGCTGATCCACGACGACAGCCTGACCTTTAAAGAGGACATCCAGAAAGCCCAGGTGTCCGGCCAGGGC
GATAGCCTGCACGAGCACATTGCCAATCTGGCCGGCAGCCCCGCCATTAAGAAGGGCATCCTGCAGACAG
TGAAGGTGGTGGACGAGCTCGTGAAAGTGATGGGCCGGCACAAGCCCGAGAACATCGTGATCGAAATGGC
CAGAGAGAACCAGACCACCCAGAAGGGACAGAAGAACAGCCGCGAGAGAATGAAGCGGATCGAAGAGGGC
ATCAAAGAGCTGGGCAGCCAGATCCTGAAAGAACACCCCGTGGAAAACACCCAGCTGCAGAACGAGAAGC
TGTACCTGTACTACCTGCAGAATGGGCGGGATATGTACGTGGACCAGGAACTGGACATCAACCGGCTGTC
CGACTACGATGTGGACCACATCGTGCCTCAGAGCTTTCTGAAGGACGACTCCATCGACAACAAGGTGCTG
ACCAGAAGCGACAAGGCCCGGGGCAAGAGCGACAACGTGCCCTCCGAAGAGGTCGTGAAGAAGATGAAGA
ACTACTGGCGGCAGCTGCTGAACGCCAAGCTGATTACCCAGAGAAAGTTCGACAATCTGACCAAGGCCGA
GAGAGGCGGCCTGAGCGAACTGGATAAGGCCGGCTTCATCAAGAGACAGCTGGTGGAAACCCGGCAGATC
ACAAAGCACGTGGCACAGATCCTGGACTCCCGGATGAACACTAAGTACGACGAGAATGACAAGCTGATCC
GGGAAGTGAAAGTGATCACCCTGAAGTCCAAGCTGGTGTCCGATTTCCGGAAGGATTTCCAGTTTTACAA
AGTGCGCGAGATCAACAACTACCACCACGCCCACGACGCCTACCTGAACGCCGTCGTGGGAACCGCCCTG
ATCAAAAAGTACCCTAAGCTGGAAAGCGAGTTCGTGTACGGCGACTACAAGGTGTACGACGTGCGGAAGA
TGATCGCCAAGAGCGAGCAGGAAATCGGCAAGGCTACCGCCAAGTACTTCTTCTACAGCAACATCATGAA
CTTTTTCAAGACCGAGATTACCCTGGCCAACGGCGAGATCCGGAAGCGGCCTCTGATCGAGACAAACGGC
GAAACCGGGGAGATCGTGTGGGATAAGGGCCGGGATTTTGCCACCGTGCGGAAAGTGCTGAGCATGCCCC
AAGTGAATATCGTGAAAAAGACCGAGGTGCAGACAGGCGGCTTCAGCAAAGAGTCTATCCTGCCCAAGAG
GAACAGCGATAAGCTGATCGCCAGAAAGAAGGACTGGGACCCTAAGAAGTACGGCGGCTTCGACAGCCCC
ACCGTGGCCTATTCTGTGCTGGTGGTGGCCAAAGTGGAAAAGGGCAAGTCCAAGAAACTGAAGAGTGTGA
AAGAGCTGCTGGGGATCACCATCATGGAAAGAAGCAGCTTCGAGAAGAATCCCATCGACTTTCTGGAAGC
CAAGGGCTACAAAGAAGTGAAAAAGGACCTGATCATCAAGCTGCCTAAGTACTCCCTGTTCGAGCTGGAA
AACGGCCGGAAGAGAATGCTGGCCTCTGCCGGCGAACTGCAGAAGGGAAACGAACTGGCCCTGCCCTCCA
AATATGTGAACTTCCTGTACCTGGCCAGCCACTATGAGAAGCTGAAGGGCTCCCCCGAGGATAATGAGCA
GAAACAGCTGTTTGTGGAACAGCACAAGCACTACCTGGACGAGATCATCGAGCAGATCAGCGAGTTCTCC
AAGAGAGTGATCCTGGCCGACGCTAATCTGGACAAAGTGCTGTCCGCCTACAACAAGCACCGGGATAAGC
CCATCAGAGAGCAGGCCGAGAATATCATCCACCTGTTTACCCTGACCAATCTGGGAGCCCCTGCCGCCTT
CAAGTACTTTGACACCACCATCGACCGGAAGAGGTACACCAGCACCAAAGAGGTGCTGGACGCCACCCTG
ATCCACCAGAGCATCACCGGCCTGTACGAGACACGGATCGACCTGTCTCAGCTGGGAGGCGACAGCGCTG
GAGGAGGTGGAAGCGGAGGAGGAGGAAGCGGAGGAGGAGGTAGCGGACCTAAGAAAAAGAGGAAGGTGGC
GGCCGCTGGATCCGGACGGGCTTAAATCGCTGCCTTCTGCGGGGCTTGCCTTCTGGCCATGCCCTTCTTC
TCTCCCTTGCACCTGTACCTCTTGGTCTTTGAATAAAGCCTGAGTAGGAAGTGAGGGTCTAGAAAAAAAA
AAAAAAAAAAAAAAAAAAAAAAAAAAAAAAAAAAAAAAAAAAAAAAAAAAAAAAAAAAAAAATGAGACGC
GATCAATAACCGACACTCCTGCGTCGCCTACGCGCTACGATCTGCAGAATTCCAGCACACTGGCGGCCGT
TACTAGTGGATCCGAGCTCGGTACCAAGCTTGGCGTAATCATGGTCATAGCTGTTTCCTGTGTGAAATTG
TTATCCGCTCACAATTCCACACAACATACGAGCCGGAAGCATAAAGTGTAAAGCCTGGGGTGCCTAATGA
GTGAGCTAACTCACATTAATTGCGTTGCGCTCACTGCCCGCTTTCCAGTCGGGAAACCTGTCGTGCCAGC
TGCATTAATGAATCGGCCAACGCGCGGGGAGAGGCGGTTTGCGTATTGGGCGCTCTTCCGCTTCCTCGCT
CACTGACTCGCTGCGCTCGGTCGTTCGGCTGCGGCGAGCGGTATCAGCTCACTCAAAGGCGGTAATACGG
TTATCCACAGAATCAGGGGATAACGCAGGAAAGAACATGTGAGCAAAAGGCCAGCAAAAGGCCAGGAACC
GTAAAAAGGCCGCGTTGCTGGCGTTTTTCCATAGGCTCCGCCCCCCTGACGAGCATCACAAAAATCGACG
CTCAAGTCAGAGGTGGCGAAACCCGACAGGACTATAAAGATACCAGGCGTTTCCCCCTGGAAGCTCCCTC
GTGCGCTCTCCTGTTCCGACCCTGCCGCTTACCGGATACCTGTCCGCCTTTCTCCCTTCGGGAAGCGTGG
CGCTTTCTCATAGCTCACGCTGTAGGTATCTCAGTTCGGTGTAGGTCGTTCGCTCCAAGCTGGGCTGTGT
GCACGAACCCCCCGTTCAGCCCGACCGCTGCGCCTTATCCGGTAACTATCGTCTTGAGTCCAACCCGGTA
AGACACGACTTATCGCCACTGGCAGCAGCCACTGGTAACAGGATTAGCAGAGCGAGGTATGTAGGCGGTG
CTACAGAGTTCTTGAAGTGGTGGCCTAACTACGGCTACACTAGAAGAACAGTATTTGGTATCTGCGCTCT
GCTGAAGCCAGTTACCTTCGGAAAAAGAGTTGGTAGCTCTTGATCCGGCAAACAAACCACCGCTGGTAGC
GGTGGTTTTTTTGTTTGCAAGCAGCAGATTACGCGCAGAAAAAAAGGATCTCAAGAAGATCCTTTGATCT
TTTCTACGGGGTCTGACGCTCAGTGGAACGAAAACTCACGTTAAGGGATTTTGGTCATGAGATTATCAAA
AAGGATCTTCACCTAGATCCTTTTAAATTAAAAATGAAGTTTTAAATCAATCTAAAGTATATATGAGTAA
ACTTGGTCTGACAGTTACCAATGCTTAATCAGTGAGGCACCTATCTCAGCGATCTGTCTATTTCGTTCAT
CCATAGTTGCCTGACTCCCCGTCGTGTAGATAACTACGATACGGGAGGGCTTACCATCTGGCCCCAGTGC
TGCAATGATACCGCGAGACCCACGCTCACCGGCTCCAGATTTATCAGCAATAAACCAGCCAGCCGGAAGG
GCCGAGCGCAGAAGTGGTCCTGCAACTTTATCCGCCTCCATCCAGTCTATTAATTGTTGCCGGGAAGCTA
GAGTAAGTAGTTCGCCAGTTAATAGTTTGCGCAACGTTGTTGCCATTGCTACAGGCATCGTGGTGTCACG
CTCGTCGTTTGGTATGGCTTCATTCAGCTCCGGTTCCCAACGATCAAGGCGAGTTACATGATCCCCCATG
TTGTGCAAAAAAGCGGTTAGCTCCTTCGGTCCTCCGATCGTTGTCAGAAGTAAGTTGGCCGCAGTGTTAT
CACTCATGGTTATGGCAGCACTGCATAATTCTCTTACTGTCATGCCATCCGTAAGATGCTTTTCTGTGAC
TGGTGAGTACTCAACCAAGTCATTCTGAGAATAGTGTATGCGGCGACCGAGTTGCTCTTGCCCGGCGTCA
ATACGGGATAATACCGCGCCACATAGCAGAACTTTAAAAGTGCTCATCATTGGAAAACGTTCTTCGGGGC
GAAAACTCTCAAGGATCTTACCGCTGTTGAGATCCAGTTCGATGTAACCCACTCGTGCACCCAACTGATC
TTCAGCATCTTTTACTTTCACCAGCGTTTCTGGGTGAGCAAAAACAGGAAGGCAAAATGCCGCAAAAAAG
GGAATAAGGGCGACACGGAAATGTTGAATACTCATACTCTTCCTTTTTCAATTCAGAAGAACTCGTCAAG
AAGGCGATAGAAGGCGATGCGCTGCGAATCGGGAGCGGCGATACCGTAAAGCACGAGGAAGCGGTCAGCC
CATTCGCCGCCAAGCTCTTCAGCAATATCACGGGTAGCCAACGCTATGTCCTGATAGCGGTCCGCCACAC
CCAGCCGGCCACAGTCGATGAATCCAGAAAAGCGGCCATTTTCCACCATGATATTCGGCAAGCAGGCATC
GCCATGGGTCACGACGAGATCCTCGCCGTCGGGCATGCGCGCCTTGAGCCTGGCGAACAGTTCGGCTGGC
GCGAGCCCCTGATGCTCTTCGTCCAGATCATCCTGATCGACAAGACCGGCTTCCATCCGAGTACGTGCTC
GCTCGATGCGATGTTTCGCTTGGTGGTCGAATGGGCAGGTAGCCGGATCAAGCGTATGCAGCCGCCGCAT
TGCATCAGCCATGATGGATACTTTCTCGGCAGGAGCAAGGTGGGATGACAGGAGATCCTGCCCCGGCACT
TCGCCCAATAGCAGCCAGTCCCTTCCCGCTTCAGTGACAACGTCGAGCACAGCTGCGCAAGGAACGCCCG
TCGTGGCCAGCCACGATAGCCGCGCTGCCTCGTCCTGCAGTTCATTCAGGGCACCGGACAGGTCGGTCTT
GACAAAAAGAACCGGGCGCCCCTGCGCTGACAGCCGGAACACGGCGGCATCAGAGCAGCCGATTGTCTGT
TGTGCCCAGTCATAGCCGAATAGCCTCTCCACCCAAGCGGCCGGAGAACCTGCGTGCAATCCATCTTGTT
CAATCATGCGAAACGATCCTCATCCTGTCTCTTGATCAGATCTTGATCCCCTGCGCCATCAGATCCTTGG
CGGCAAGAAAGCCATCCAGTTTACTTTGCAGGGCTTCCCAACCTTACCAGAGGGCGCCCCAGCTGGCAAT
TCCGGTTCGCTTGCTGTCCATAAAACCGCCCAGTCTAGCTATCGCCATGTAAGCCCACTGCAAGCTACCT
GCTTTCTCTTTGCGCTTGCGTTTTCCCTTGTCCAGATAGCCCAGTAGCTGACATTCATCCGGGGTCAGCA
CCGTTTCTGCGGACTGGCTTTCTACGTGTTCCGCTTCCTTTAGCAGCCCTTGCGCCCTGAATTTTGTTAA
AATTCGCGTTAAATTTTTGTTAAATCAGCTCATTTTTTAACCAATAGGCCGAAATCGGCAAAATCCCTTA
TAAATCAAAAGAATAGACCGAGATAGGGT
[37 nt withheld, positions 8150-8186]
AAAGAACGTGGACTCCAACGTCAAAGG
[49 nt withheld, positions 8214-8262]
T
[91 nt withheld, positions 8264-8354]
G
[123 nt withheld, positions 8356-8478]
Features (pLannotate 1.2.2; 15 found; start..end, strand, type, name):
      5..162     -  CDS            lacZα (fragment): LacZα fragment of β-galactosidase; lacZ fragment
    165..183     +  promoter       T7 promoter: promoter for bacteriophage T7 RNA polymerase
    255..273     +  promoter       T7 promoter: promoter for bacteriophage T7 RNA polymerase
    325..372     +  CDS            nucleoplasmin NLS: bipartite nuclear localization signal from nucleoplasmin
    372..4473    +  CDS            dCas9 (fragment): catalytically dead mutant of the Cas9 endonuclease from the Streptococcus pyogenes Type II CRISPR/Cas system RNA-guided DNA-binding protein that lacks endonuclease activity due to the D10A mutation in the RuvC catalytic domain and the N863A mutation in the HNH catalytic domain
   4898..4914    -  protein_bind   lac operator: The lac repressor binds to the lac operator to inhibit transcription in E. coli. This inhibition can be relieved by adding lactose or isopropyl-β-D-thiogalactopyranoside (IPTG). lac repressor encoded by lacI
   4922..4952    -  promoter       lac promoter: promoter for the E. coli lac operon
   4967..4988    -  protein_bind   CAP binding site: CAP binding activates transcription in the presence of cAMP. E. coli catabolite activator protein
   5001..5093    -  CDS            lacI (fragment): lac repressor; lacI; The lac repressor binds to the lac operator to inhibit transcription in E. coli. This inhibition can be relieved by adding lactose or isopropyl-β-D-thiogalactopyranoside (IPTG).
   5276..5864    -  rep_origin     ori: high-copy-number ColE1/pMB1/pBR322/pUC origin of replication
   6035..6895    -  CDS            AmpR: β-lactamase; bla; confers resistance to ampicillin, carbenicillin, and related antibiotics
   6896..6912    -  promoter       AmpR promoter (fragment): bla
   6916..7707    -  CDS            neo: KKA2_KLEPN - Also known as kan, nptII. Experimental evidence at protein level: Swiss-Prot protein existence level 1. Resistance to kanamycin, neomycin, paromomycin, ribostamycin, butirosin and gentamicin B. From Klebsiella pneumoniae.
   7739..8038    -  CDS            tnpA (fragment): TN5P_ECOLX - Also known as tnp. Experimental evidence at protein level: Swiss-Prot protein existence level 1. Mediates transposition of transposon Tn5 by a 'cut and paste' mechanism. First, the monomeric transposase binds the 19 bp inverted DNA repeats flanking the transposon. Then, dimerization of the DNA- bound transposase creates a synaptic DNA complex. After nicking of the first DNA strand, excision of the transposon proceeds through a series of intermediates. The transposase then mediates the insertion of the transposon at a new site by strand transfer. The activity of the wild- type tran
   8051..1       -  rep_origin     f1 ori (across the origin) (sequence partly withheld): f1 bacteriophage origin of replication; arrow indicates direction of (+) strand synthesis
