[The description below was written by a language model from this plasmid's Addgene catalogue record and pLannotate feature annotations shown in this document.]
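Description:
pPD0028_pIVTRup(BsmBI)_dCas9 is a bacterial plasmid that serves as a template for in vitro transcription (IVT) of mRNA encoding a nuclease-inactive Streptococcus pyogenes Cas9. It is built on the pIVTRup(BsmBI) backbone, is classified as a CRISPR vector, and is propagated in E. coli at high copy from a ColE1/pUC-type origin with ampicillin selection through the β-lactamase gene. The sequenced plasmid (about 8.5 kb) also carries a neo/nptII kanamycin-neomycin resistance gene next to a Tn5 transposase remnant, an f1 phage origin, and leftover cloning-vector elements (lacZα and lacI fragments, lac promoter, lac operator and CAP site). The catalogue lists only ampicillin for selection.

The payload is a roughly 4.25 kb dCas9 insert, introduced by Gibson assembly and derived from a previously published dCas9 plasmid. Two T7 promoters are annotated upstream in the sense orientation, providing the start point for T7 RNA polymerase-driven synthesis of the transcript. The reading frame opens with a bipartite nucleoplasmin nuclear localization signal immediately ahead of the dCas9 coding sequence, so the translated protein should be directed to the nucleus. The catalogue records only the D10A mutation (RuvC domain), whereas the feature annotation matches a dCas9 reference defined by both D10A and N863A (HNH domain). That match is flagged as a fragment, so the status of the second mutation is best confirmed from the sequence. About 400 bp downstream of the dCas9 feature carries no annotation, and the record does not describe untranslated regions, a poly(A) tract or additional tags there.

The stated purpose is simply IVT. The associated publication concerns CRISPR screening to improve CAR T cell immunotherapies, which suggests that the mRNA is used to deliver dCas9 transiently to cells, although the record does not spell out this application.
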