Addgene plasmid #242536: pPD0028_pIVTRup(BsmBI)_dCas9
Purpose: IVT
Depositing lab: Christoph Bock & Paul Datlinger. Depositing organization: CeMM Research Center for Molecular Medicine. Publication: Systematic discovery of CRISPR-boosted CAR T cell immunotherapies. Datlinger P, Pankevich EV, Arnold CD, Pranckevicius N, Lin J, Romanovskaia D, Schaefer M, Piras F, Orts AC, Nemc A, Biesaga PN, Chan M, Neuwirth T, Artemov AV, Li W, Ladstatter S, Krausgruber T, Bock C. Nature. 2025 Oct;646(8086):963-972. doi: 10.1038/s41586-025-09507-9. Epub 2025 Sep 24. PubMed 40993398.
Backbone
  Vector backbone: pIVTRup(BsmBI)
  Vector type: CRISPR
Growth in bacteria
  Bacterial resistance: Ampicillin, 100 μg/mL
  Growth temperature: 37°C
  Growth strain: DH5alpha
  Copy number: High Copy
Gene/Insert
  Gene/Insert name: dCas9
  Species: Other
  Insert size (bp): 4251
  Mutation: D10A
  Cloning method: Gibson Cloning
Resource information
  A portion of this plasmid was derived from a plasmid made by: 10.1038/nature14136 (Konermann et al. Nature 2014)
Terms and licenses: Academic/Nonprofit Terms; Industry Terms: Not Available to Industry
Depositor comments: Source insert Addgene ID 61425
How to cite: pPD0028_pIVTRup(BsmBI)_dCas9 was a gift from Christoph Bock & Paul Datlinger (Addgene plasmid # 242536 ; http://n2t.net/addgene:242536 ; RRID:Addgene_242536)
